>Addgene plasmid #144309 | TFORF1770 | addgene full sequence | sequence record 404185 | Addgene NGS Result
TTAATGTAGTCTTATGCAATACTCTTGTAGTCTTGCAACATGGTAACGATGAGTTAGCAACATGCCTTAC
AAGGAGAGAAAAAGCACCGTGCATGCCGATTGGTGGAAGTAAGGTGGTACGATCGTGCCTTATTAGGAAG
GCAACAGACGGGTCTGACATGGATTGGACGAACCACTGAATTGCCGCATTGCAGAGATATTGTATTTAAG
TGCCTAGCTCGATACATAAACGGGTCTCTCTGGTTAGACCAGATCTGAGCCTGGGAGCTCTCTGGCTAAC
TAGGGAACCCACTGCTTAAGCCTCAATAAAGCTTGCCTTGAGTGCTTCAAGTAGTGTGTGCCCGTCTGTT
GTGTGACTCTGGTAACTAGAGATCCCTCAGACCCTTTTAGTCAGTGTGGAAAATCTCTAGCAGTGGCGCC
CGAACAGGGACTTGAAAGCGAAAGGGAAACCAGAGGAGCTCTCTCGACGCAGGACTCGGCTTGCTGAAGC
GCGCACGGCAAGAGGCGAGGGGCGGCGACTGGTGAGTACGCCAAAAATTTTGACTAGCGGAGGCTAGAAG
GAGAGAGATGGGTGCGAGAGCGTCAGTATTAAGCGGGGGAGAATTAGATCGCGATGGGAAAAAATTCGGT
TAAGGCCAGGGGGAAAGAAAAAATATAAATTAAAACATATAGTATGGGCAAGCAGGGAGCTAGAACGATT
CGCAGTTAATCCTGGCCTGTTAGAAACATCAGAAGGCTGTAGACAAATACTGGGACAGCTACAACCATCC
CTTCAGACAGGATCAGAAGAACTTAGATCATTATATAATACAGTAGCAACCCTCTATTGTGTGCATCAAA
GGATAGAGATAAAAGACACCAAGGAAGCTTTAGACAAGATAGAGGAAGAGCAAAACAAAAGTAAGACCAC
CGCACAGCAAGCGGCCGCTGATCTTCAGACCTGGAGGAGGAGATATGAGGGACAATTGGAGAAGTGAATT
ATATAAATATAAAGTAGTAAAAATTGAACCATTAGGAGTAGCACCCACCAAGGCAAAGAGAAGAGTGGTG
CAGAGAGAAAAAAGAGCAGTGGGAATAGGAGCTTTGTTCCTTGGGTTCTTGGGAGCAGCAGGAAGCACTA
TGGGCGCAGCGTCAATGACGCTGACGGTACAGGCCAGACAATTATTGTCTGGTATAGTGCAGCAGCAGAA
CAATTTGCTGAGGGCTATTGAGGCGCAACAGCATCTGTTGCAACTCACAGTCTGGGGCATCAAGCAGCTC
CAGGCAAGAATCCTGGCTGTGGAAAGATACCTAAAGGATCAACAGCTCCTGGGGATTTGGGGTTGCTCTG
GAAAACTCATTTGCACCACTGCTGTGCCTTGGAATGCTAGTTGGAGTAATAAATCTCTGGAACAGATTTG
GAATCACACGACCTGGATGGAGTGGGACAGAGAAATTAACAATTACACAAGCTTAATACACTCCTTAATT
GAAGAATCGCAAAACCAGCAAGAAAAGAATGAACAAGAATTATTGGAATTAGATAAATGGGCAAGTTTGT
GGAATTGGTTTAACATAACAAATTGGCTGTGGTATATAAAATTATTCATAATGATAGTAGGAGGCTTGGT
AGGTTTAAGAATAGTTTTTGCTGTACTTTCTATAGTGAATAGAGTTAGGCAGGGATATTCACCATTATCG
TTTCAGACCCACCTCCCAACCCCGAGGGGACCCATGCATTGCATCTCAATTAGTCAGCAACCAGGTGTGG
AAAGTCCCCAGGCTCCCCAGCAGGCAGAAGTATGCAAAGCATGCGTCTCAATTAGTCAGCAACCATAGTC
CCGCCCCTAACTCCGCCCATCCCGCCCCTAACTCCGCCCAGTTCCGCCCATTCTCCGCCCCATGGCTGAC
TAATTTTTTTTATTTATGCAGAGGCCGAGGCCGCCTCGGCCTCTGAGCTATTCCAGAAGTAGTGAGGAGG
CTTTTTTGGAGGCCTAGGCTTTTGCAAAAAGCTTTCTAGAGGTACCACCGGAGCTTACCATGACCGAGTA
CAAGCCCACGGTGCGCCTCGCCACCCGCGACGACGTCCCCAGGGCCGTACGCACCCTCGCCGCCGCGTTC
GCCGACTACCCCGCCACGCGCCACACCGTCGATCCGGACCGCCACATCGAGCGGGTCACCGAGCTGCAAG
AACTCTTCCTCACGCGCGTCGGGCTCGACATCGGCAAGGTGTGGGTCGCGGACGACGGCGCCGCCGTGGC
GGTCTGGACCACGCCGGAGAGCGTCGAAGCGGGGGCGGTGTTCGCCGAGATCGGCCCGCGCATGGCCGAG
TTGAGCGGTTCCCGGCTGGCCGCGCAGCAACAGATGGAAGGCCTCCTGGCGCCGCACCGGCCCAAGGAGC
CCGCGTGGTTCCTGGCCACCGTCGGCGTCTCGCCCGACCACCAGGGCAAGGGTCTGGGCAGCGCCGTCGT
GCTCCCCGGAGTGGAGGCGGCCGAGCGCGCCGGGGTGCCCGCCTTCCTGGAGACCTCCGCGCCCCGCAAC
CTCCCCTTCTACGAGCGGCTCGGCTTCACCGTCACCGCCGACGTCGAGGTGCCCGAAGGACCGCGCACCT
GGTGCATGACCCGCAAGCCCGGTGCCAGTTAACGAATTCTAGATCTTGAGACAAATGGCAGTATTCATCC
ACAATTTTAAAAGAAAAGGGGGGATTGGGGGGTACAGTGCAGGGGAAAGAATAGTAGACATAATAGCAAC
AGACATACAAACTAAAGAATTACAAAAACAAATTACAAAAATTCAAAATTTTCGGGTTTATTACAGGGAC
AGCAGAGATCCACTTTGGCGCCGGCTCGAGGCCTGCAGGTGCAAAGATGGATAAAGTTTTAAACAGAGAG
GAATCTTTGCAGCTAATGGACCTTCTAGGTCTTGAAAGGAGTGGGAATTGGCTCCGGTGCCCGTCAGTGG
GCAGAGCGCACATCGCCCACAGTCCCCGAGAAGTTGGGGGGAGGGGTCGGCAATTGAACCGGTGCCTAGA
GAAGGTGGCGCGGGGTAAACTGGGAAAGTGATGTCGTGTACTGGCTCCGCCTTTTTCCCGAGGGTGGGGG
AGAACCGTATATAAGTGCAGTAGTCGCCGTGAACGTTCTTTTTCGCAACGGGTTTGCCGCCAGAACACAG
GTAAGTGCCGTGTGTGGTTCCCGCGGGCCTGGCCTCTTTACGGGTTATGGCCCTTGCGTGCCTTGAATTA
CTTCCACCTGGCTGCAGTACGTGATTCTTGATCCCGAGCTTCGGGTTGGAAGTGGGTGGGAGAGTTCGAG
GCCTTGCGCTTAAGGAGCCCCTTCGCCTCGTGCTTGAGTTGAGGCCTGGCCTGGGCGCTGGGGCCGCCGC
GTGCGAATCTGGTGGCACCTTCGCGCCTGTCTCGCTGCTTTCGATAAGTCTCTAGCCATTTAAAATTTTT
GATGACCTGCTGCGACGCTTTTTTTCTGGCAAGATAGTCTTGTAAATGCGGGCCAAGATCTGCACACTGG
TATTTCGGTTTTTGGGGCCGCGGGCGGCGACGGGGCCCGTGCGTCCCAGCGCACATGTTCGGCGAGGCGG
GGCCTGCGAGCGCGGCCACCGAGAATCGGACGGGGGTAGTCTCAAGCTGGCCGGCCTGCTCTGGTGCCTG
GCCTCGCGCCGCCGTGTATCGCCCCGCCCTGGGCGGCAAGGCTGGCCCGGTCGGCACCAGTTGCGTGAGC
GGAAAGATGGCCGCTTCCCGGCCCTGCTGCAGGGAGCTCAAAATGGAGGACGCGGCGCTCGGGAGAGCGG
GCGGGTGAGTCACCCACACAAAGGAAAAGGGCCTTTCCGTCCTCAGCCGTCGCTTCATGTGACTCCACGG
AGTACCGGGCGCCGTCCAGGCACCTCGATTAGTTCTCGAGCTTTTGGAGTACGTCGTCTTTAGGTTGGGG
GGAGGGGTTTTATGCGATGGAGTTTCCCCACACTGAGTGGGTGGAGACTGAAGTTAGGCCAGCTTGGCAC
TTGATGTAATTCTCCTTGGAATTTGCCCTTTTTGAGTTTGGATCTTGGTTCATTCTCAAGCCTCAGACAG
TGGTTCAAAGTTTTTTTCTTCCATTTCAGGTGTCGTGAGGCTAGCACCGCCACCATGGAGGAGAAACAGC
AGATTATATTGGCTAATCAAGATGGTGGAACAGTGGCAGGAGCAGCACCTACCTTCTTTGTCATCTTAAA
GCAGCCAGGAAATGGCAAAACTGATCAAGGAATTTTGGTTACTAATCAGGATGCCTGTGCTTTGGCTAGT
AGTGTGTCATCACCAGTAAAATCTAAAGGGAAGATTTGCCTTCCAGCTGATTGTACTGTGGGTGGAATCA
CTGTTACCCTCGATAACAATAGTATGTGGAATGAGTTCTATCATCGAAGCACAGAGATGATTCTGACCAA
GCAAGGAAGACGCATGTTTCCTTACTGTCGTTATTGGATAACAGGTTTAGATTCAAATTTGAAGTATATT
CTTGTCATGGATATATCTCCTGTGGATAACCATCGTTATAAGTGGAATGGTCGTTGGTGGGAACCTAGTG
GGAAGGCTGAACCTCATGTTTTGGGGAGGGTTTTCATTCATCCAGAATCTCCTTCCACAGGTCATTATTG
GATGCATCAACCAGTATCTTTCTATAAACTCAAACTTACCAACAATACACTGGACCAAGAAGGGCATATC
ATCTTGCACTCTATGCATCGTTACCTGCCGAGGCTTCATTTGGTGCCTGCAGAAAAGGCTGTGGAGGTGA
TACAATTAAATGGCCCTGGTGTCCACACTTTTACCTTCCCACAGACTGAATTCTTTGCAGTAACAGCTTA
TCAGAACATTCAGATTACTCAGCTGAAAATAGATTACAATCCATTTGCCAAAGGCTTTCGGGATGATGGG
CTGAATAATAAGCCCCAGAGAGATGGAAAACAAAAGAACAGCTCTGACCAAGAAGGGAATAATATTTCCA
GTTCTTCTGGTCATCGGGTCCGTCTTACAGAAGGTCAGGGGTCAGAGATACAACCAGGTGATTTGGATCC
TTTGTCAAGGGGTCATGAAACATCAGGCAAGGGTTTGGAGAAGACTTCCCTTAATATAAAACGAGACTTT
CTTGGTTTCATGGATACTGATTCAGCACTTAGTGAAGTTCCTCAATTGAAGCAAGAGATTTCTGAATGTC
TTATTGCCAGCAGTTTTGAAGATGACTCCCGTGTAGCCTCACCGTTAGACCAGAACGGAAGCTTCAATGT
TGTTATTAAAGAGGAACCTCTAGATGATTATGACTACGAACTTGGTGAGTGCCCAGAAGGGGTCACTGTG
AAACAGGAAGAGACAGATGAAGAGACGGATGTATACTCAAACAGTGATGATGATCCTATACTAGAGAAAC
AGCTAAAGAGGCACAATAAAGTTGACAACCCAGAAGCTGACCATCTATCTTCTAAATGGCTTCCAAGCAG
CCCATCAGGTGTTGCTAAAGCTAAAATGTTCAAATTAGACACTGGAAAGATGCCAGTAGTCTATCTGGAG
CCCTGTGCTGTCACCAGAAGCACAGTTAAGATTTCTGAACTCCCCGATAACATGCTTTCCACATCTCGAA
AGGATAAATCTTCTATGTTGGCAGAATTGGAATATTTGCCTACATACATTGAAAATTCCAATGAGACTGC
CTTCTGCTTAGGCAAGGAATCAGAAAATGGTCTTAGAAAACATTCACCAGATCTCAGAGTGGTACAAAAA
TATCCCTTACTGAAAGAGCCTCAGTGGAAATATCCTGATATATCTGACAGCATTAGCACAGAAAGAATAC
TCGACGATTCAAAGGATTCAGTTGGAGACTCACTTTCAGGAAAAGAGGACTTGGGCAGAAAGAGAACAAC
TATGCTTAAGATTGCAACAGCCGCAAAGGTAGTGAATGCTAATCAGAATGCCTCTCCAAATGTCCCTGGA
AAAAGAGGAAGGCCACGAAAATTGAAACTCTGTAAGGCAGGACGACCACCTAAGAACACAGGAAAGTCTT
TAATTTCTACAAAGAATACACCTGTAAGCCCTGGGAGTACCTTTCCAGATGTGAAGCCTGATCTGGAAGA
TGTGGATGGTGTTCTCTTTGTTTCCTTTGAATCAAAGGAAGCTCTAGACATTCATGCAGTTGATGGGACA
ACAGAAGAATCTTCTAGTCTCCAGGCATCAACCACAAATGACTCAGGTTACAGAGCAAGAATTTCCCAGT
TGGAAAAGGAATTGATAGAAGATTTGAAGACTTTGCGGCACAAGCAGGTGATACATCCTGGTCTTCAAGA
AGTGGGCTTAAAATTGAATTCAGTGGATCCAACAATGAGCATTGATCTTAAATACTTGGGAGTACAGTTA
CCTTTGGCTCCAGCTACTAGCTTTCCTTTTTGGAACCTTACAGGAACCAACCCTGCCTCTCCTGATGCGG
GATTTCCCTTTGTTTCTAGGACAGGGAAAACCAATGATTTCACTAAGATCAAGGGATGGAGGGGAAAATT
TCATAGTGCTTCTGCATCTAGGAATGAAGGTGGAAATTCAGAAAGTTCACTGAAAAATCGTTCTGCTTTC
TGTAGTGATAAGCTAGATGAATACTTGGAAAATGAAGGCAAGCTGATGGAAACAAGCATGGGTTTTTCTT
CTAATGCTCCCACATCTCCTGTGGTGTACCAGCTTCCCACTAAGAGTACCAGTTATGTACGAACACTTGA
TAGTGTACTAAAGAAGCAATCTACTATTTCCCCTTCTACCTCTTATTCTTTGAAACCTCATTCTGTACCC
CCTGTCTCTCGAAAGGCAAAGTCTCAAAACAGACAGGCAACTTTCAGTGGCCGAACTAAATCATCTTATA
AATCCATTTTACCATACCCTGTTTCACCAAAGCAGAAATACTCTCATGTGATTCTAGGAGATAAGGTTAC
CAAGAATTCTTCAGGCATCATCTCAGAAAATCAGGCGAATAACTTTGTTGTGCCAACTTTGGATGAAAAT
ATATTTCCAAAGCAGATTAGTTTGCGGCAGGCACAGCAGCAGCAGCAACAGCAACAGGGAAGTCGCCCTC
CAGGCTTGTCTAAATCTCAGGTGAAGCTAATGGACCTGGAAGACTGTGCACTTTGGGAAGGAAAACCAAG
GACATACATCACAGAAGAGCGAGCAGATGTATCCTTAACAACTCTACTTACAGCTCAAGCATCCCTCAAA
ACTAAACCTATCCACACAATCATAAGGAAACGAGCCCCTCCCTGCAACAATGACTTCTGTCGACTGGGTT
GTGTATGTTCCAGTCTAGCTTTGGAGAAGCGCCAACCTGCTCACTGCCGCCGACCAGACTGCATGTTTGG
TTGTACTTGTTTGAAAAGAAAAGTTGTACTTGTTAAAGGAGGATCCAAAACTAAGCATTTTCAGAGGAAG
GCTGCTCATCGAGATCCAGTATTTTATGATACTCTGGGAGAGGAGGCAAGGGAGGAGGAAGAAGGAATCA
GGGAGGAGGAGGAACAATTGAAAGAGAAAAAGAAGAGAAAGAAGCTAGAATACACTATATGTGAGACAGA
GCCTGAACAGCCTGTTCGACATTACCCATTATGGGTAAAAGTAGAAGGTGAAGTAGATCCAGAACCAGTT
TATATCCCCACGCCTTCTGTCATTGAGCCTATGAAACCATTGTTATTGCCTCAGCCAGAAGTTTTATCTC
CTACTGTGAAGGGCAAACTGCTCACTGGAATTAAATCTCCACGGTCATATACTCCCAAACCCAATCCTGT
GATTCGGGAAGAGGACAAAGATCCAGTCTACTTGTACTTTGAAAGTATGATGACTTGTGCTCGAGTTCGA
GTATATGAGCGAAAAAAAGAGGACCAGAGACAACCATCTTCCTCCTCCTCCCCATCTCCATCATTTCAGC
AGCAAACTTCATGTCATTCTAGCCCTGAGAACCATAATAATGCAAAGGAACCTGATTCTGAACAGCAGCC
CTTAAAACAACTCACCTGTGACTTGGAGGATGATTCTGATAAATTACAAGAAAAGAGCTGGAAGTCTTCC
TGCAATGAAGGAGAATCCTCTTCTACTTCTTATATGCATCAGAGGTCACCTGGTGGTCCCACCAAACTGA
TTGAGATCATCTCAGACTGCAACTGGGAGGAAGATCGGAACAAGATTTTGAGCATCTTATCCCAGCACAT
CAATAGCAACATGCCACAATCACTTAAGGTGGGCAGCTTCATCATTGAGTTGGCTTCTCAGCGAAAGAGC
CGGGGTGAGAAGAACCCTCCTGTTTATTCTTCTCGTGTGAAAATCTCTATGCCATCATGTCAAGACCAAG
ATGATATGGCTGAGAAATCTGGATCAGAGACTCCTGATGGTCCATTGTCCCCTGGGAAAATGGAGGATAT
CTCTCCTGTGCAGACAGATGCCCTGGATTCAGTGAGGGAGAGATTACATGGAGGCAAAGGTCTGCCTTTT
TATGCAGGGCTTTCTCCTGCAGGGAAGCTTGTGGCCTATAAACGTAAACCCAGTTCAAGTACATCTGGGC
TTATCCAGGTAGCATCCAATGCCAAGGTGGCTGCATCCAGGAAACCACGTACCCTGTTGCCTTCAACATC
CAATTCCAAAATGGCATCCTCCTCTGGCACTGCAACAAATCGCCCTGGGAAGAATCTGAAGGCGTTTGTC
CCAGCAAAACGGCCAATTGCGGCTCGACCCTCTCCTGGTGGTGTGTTCACACAGTTTGTGATGAGTAAAG
TTGGAGCCTTGCAGCAGAAGATACCTGGAGTTAGCACACCCCAAACCCTGGCAGGGACACAGAAGTTCAG
TATCAGACCTTCTCCAGTAATGGTCGTCACACCTGTGGTTTCTTCTGAGCCAGTTCAGGTGTGCAGCCCT
GTGACTGCTGCTGTCACTACTACCACCCCTCAAGTGTTTTTAGAAAATACTACTGCTGTGACACCTATGA
CTGCTATTTCTGACGTGGAAACTAAAGAAACTACTTATTCTTCTGGTGCCACCACTACAGGGGTTGTTGA
GGTCTCTGAAACTAATACCAGCACCTCTGTAACATCTACCCAGTCTACAGCCACTGTGAACCTTACCAAA
ACCACTGGGATAACTACCCCTGTGGCTTCAGTTGCTTTTCCTAAGTCTTTGGTAGCATCTCCTTCAACCA
TAACTCTTCCTGTTGCTTCCACTGCTTCCACCTCCTTAGTCGTGGTGACTGCAGCTGCATCTTCCTCCAT
GGTGACCACACCAACTTCATCTCTGGGCTCTGTTCCTATTATACTCTCAGGAATTAATGGGAGTCCACCA
GTGAGCCAGAGACCAGAAAATGCTGCTCAAATTCCAGTGGCTACTCCACAGGTCTCTCCTAACACAGTGA
AACGTGCTGGACCTCGATTGTTGTTGATTCCAGTGCAGCAGGGTTCTCCTACTCTTAGACCTGTCTCAAA
CACACAACTTCAGGGACATCGGATGGTCTTGCAGCCTGTTAGGAGTCCAAGTGGAATGAACTTATTCAGG
CACCCTAATGGGCAGATTGTCCAGCTTCTACCTTTGCATCAGCTTCGAGGCTCTAATACCCAGCCCAACT
TACAGCCTGTCATGTTTCGGAACCCAGGGTCTGTGATGGGAATCCGGTTACCTGCTCCTTCCAAACCCTC
TGAGACTCCGCCATCTTCCACTTCGTCCTCTGCTTTCTCTGTCATGAATCCTGTAATTCAAGCTGTTGGG
TCTTCTTCAGCAGTGAATGTTATCACTCAGGCACCATCATTGCTTTCCTCTGGAGCTAGTTTTGTGTCTC
AGGCTGGTACATTGACCCTGAGGATTTCTCCTCCTGAACCACAAAGCTTTGCAAGTAAAACAGGCTCTGA
AACCAAAATAACTTATAGCTCAGGAGGACAGCCTGTTGGTACAGCCAGTCTTATTCCTCTCCAGTCTGGT
AGTTTTGCCTTGTTACAGCTCCCAGGACAAAAGCCTGTTCCTAGCTCCATTCTTCAGCATGTTGCTTCCC
TTCAGATGAAGAGAGAATCTCAGAATCCAGACCAGAAAGATGAAACAAACTCAATAAAAAGAGAGCAAGA
AACGAAGAAGGTTCTACAGTCAGAAGGAGAGGCTGTAGACCCTGAGGCTAATGTAATAAAACAAAACTCA
GGAGCTGCTACCTCAGAAGAAACTCTGAATGATTCCTTGGAAGATAGGGGTGATCATTTGGATGAAGAAT
GCCTTCCAGAAGAAGGTTGTGCAACTGTCAAACCATCTGAGCATTCCTGTATCACTGGGTCACATACAGA
TCAAGATTATAAAGATGTTAATGAAGAATATGGGGCTAGGAATCGTAAGAGTTCCAAAGAAAAAGTGGCT
GTTCTGGAAGTTAGGACCATTTCTGAAAAAGCCAGTAATAAGACAGTCCAAAATTTAAGTAAAGTACAGC
ATCAAAAACTTGGTGATGTGAAGGTGGAACAGCAGAAAGGATTTGACAATCCAGAAGAAAACTCAAGTGA
ATTTCCAGTCACCTTTAAGGAAGAAAGTAAATTTGAATTGTCAGGAAGCAAAGTTATGGAGCAGCAATCT
AATCTACAGCCAGAGGCCAAAGAGAAGGAATGTGGAGACTCTCTGGAGAAAGACAGGGAAAGATGGAGAA
AACATCTGAAGGGCCCCTTAACCAGGAAATGTGTTGGAGCTTCACAGGAATGTAAGAAAGAGGCAGACGA
GCAGTTAATTAAAGAAACAAAGACATGTCAGGAAAATTCAGATGTGTTTCAGCAAGAACAAGGCATCTCT
GACTTACTTGGAAAAAGTGGAATTACTGAAGATGCCAGAGTTTTGAAAACTGAATGTGATTCTTGGAGTA
GGATTTCTAATCCTTCAGCCTTCTCCATTGTTCCTAGGAGAGCTGCAAAAAGCAGCAGAGGGAATGGACA
TTTTCAGGGTCACTTACTGCTACCTGGAGAACAGATACAACCAAAGCAAGAGAAGAAGGGTGGGAGAAGC
AGTGCTGACTTCACTGTTTTGGATTTGGAAGAAGATGATGAAGATGATAATGAGAAAACTGATGATTCTA
TTGATGAAATTGTGGATGTTGTTTCTGACTACCAGAGTGAGGAGGTTGATGATGTAGAAAAGAATAACTG
TGTAGAATACATTGAGGATGATGAGGAGCACGTGGACATTGAGACTGTAGAAGAGCTCTCAGAGGAAATT
AATGTTGCTCACCTGAAGACCACAGCGGCCCACACACAGTCATTCAAACAGCCGTCCTGTACTCACATCT
CTGCAGATGAAAAAGCAGCTGAAAGGAGTCGAAAGGCTCCACCAATTCCTCTAAAACTGAAGCCTGATTA
CTGGAGTGACAAACTACAGAAAGAAGCAGAAGCGTTTGCTTATTATCGCCGGACACACACTGCCAATGAG
CGGCGGCGGCGTGGTGAAATGAGGGATCTCTTTGAGAAATTAAAGATCACATTGGGATTACTTCATTCTT
CCAAGGTTTCCAAAAGTCTCATTCTTACTCGAGCCTTCAGTGAAATTCAGGGACTAACAGATCAGGCAGA
CAAATTGATAGGACAGAAAAATCTCCTGACTCGAAAACGGAATATTCTGATACGGAAAGTATCGTCTCTT
TCAGGTAAGACAGAAGAAGTGGTCCTGAAGAAGCTAGAGTATATTTATGCAAAACAGCAAGCACTAGAGG
CACAAAAAAGAAAAAAGAAGATGGGATCAGATGAGTTTGACATATCTCCCAGAATTAGCAAACAGCAGGA
AGGATCTTCTGCATCATCTGTAGATCTTGGACAGATGTTTATAAATAACAGGAGGGGGAAACCTTTGATT
CTTTCCAGAAAAAAAGACCAGGCCACAGAAAATACCTCACCCTTGAACACTCCACACACCTCTGCCAACC
TTGTGATGACTCCGCAAGGGCAATTGCTCACCCTAAAAGGTCCCCTATTCTCAGGACCAGTGGTAGCTGT
TTCTCCTGATCTCTTAGAATCTGATCTTAAGCCTCAAGTTGCCGGTAGTGCTGTGGCTCTACCAGAAAAT
GACGACTTATTTATGATGCCACGAATTGTTAATGTGACATCATTGGCCACAGAGGGAGGTTTGGTAGATA
TGGGTGGCAGCAAATATCCTCATGAAGTTCCTGATAGCAAGCCATCTGACCATCTGAAAGACACCGTCAG
GAATGAAGATAATTCCTTAGAGGATAAGGGTAGAATCTCTTCCAGAGGAAACAGAGATGGCAGAGTGACG
TTGGGTCCAACGCAGGTTTTTCTGGCAAACAAAGATTCTGGTTATCCACAAATAGTTGACGTTTCCAATA
TGCAGAAAGCACAAGAGTTCTTACCTAAAAAGATTTCTGGTGATATGAGAGGGATTCAGTATAAATGGAA
AGAGAGTGAATCAAGAGGGGAGAGAGTGAAGTCAAAGGATTCTTCATTTCATAAATTAAAGATGAAAGAT
CTCAAGGACTCAAGCATAGAGATGGAACTGAGGAAAGTAACATCAGCTATAGAGGAAGCAGCTCTTGATT
CCAGTGAACTGCTGACTAACATGGAAGATGAGGATGATACTGATGAGACACTGACTTCACTGCTCAATGA
AATTGCCTTTCTTAATCAACAACTAAATGATGACTCTGTTGGCCTGGCTGAACTACCCAGCTCTATGGAT
ACAGAGTTCCCAGGGGATGCTCGGCGGGCTTTTATTAGTAAGGTTCCTCCTGGAAGCAGAGCAACTTTCC
AGGTTGAGCACTTGGGAACTGGTTTGAAAGAGTTGCCTGATGTTCAAGGGGAGAGTGACTCTATCAGTCC
CCTCCTCTTGCACTTGGAAGACGATGACTTTTCTGAGAATGAAAAACAACTTGCAGAACCAGCCTCTGAG
CCAGATGTCCTTAAGATTGTTATTGACTCTGAAATAAAGGATTCCCTCCTTTCCAACAAGAAAGCTATTG
ATGGAGGGAAGAATACTTCTGGCCTCCCTGCAGAGCCCGAAAGTGTGTCCTCACCCCCCACCCTACACAT
GAAGACTGGCTTGGAGAACAGCAACAGCACAGACACTTTGTGGAGGCCTATGCCAAAGTTGGCCCCTCTA
GGTTTAAAAGTAGCTAATCCTTCCAGTGATGCAGATGGTCAGAGTCTCAAGGTGATGCCTTGTTTGGCAC
CTATAGCTGCCAAAGTTGGGTCAGTTGGACACAAAATGAACTTAACAGGGAATGACCAGGAAGGCCGGGA
AAGCAAGGTGATGCCTACATTGGCACCTGTTGTGGCTAAATTGGGCAACTCGGGGGCCTCACCAAGTTCT
GCAGGGAAATAGTAATGAACTAGTCCGTAACTTGAAAGTATTTCGATTTCTTGGCTTTATATATCTTGTG
GAAAGGACGATGTTGCGTATGGAGTTAAGAGTACACGCGTTAAGTCGACAATCAACCTCTGGATTACAAA
ATTTGTGAAAGATTGACTGGTATTCTTAACTATGTTGCTCCTTTTACGCTATGTGGATACGCTGCTTTAA
TGCCTTTGTATCATGCTATTGCTTCCCGTATGGCTTTCATTTTCTCCTCCTTGTATAAATCCTGGTTGCT
GTCTCTTTATGAGGAGTTGTGGCCCGTTGTCAGGCAACGTGGCGTGGTGTGCACTGTGTTTGCTGACGCA
ACCCCCACTGGTTGGGGCATTGCCACCACCTGTCAGCTCCTTTCCGGGACTTTCGCTTTCCCCCTCCCTA
TTGCCACGGCGGAACTCATCGCCGCCTGCCTTGCCCGCTGCTGGACAGGGGCTCGGCTGTTGGGCACTGA
CAATTCCGTGGTGTTGTCGGGGAAATCATCGTCCTTTCCTTGGCTGCTCGCCTGTGTTGCCACCTGGATT
CTGCGCGGGACGTCCTTCTGCTACGTCCCTTCGGCCCTCAATCCAGCGGACCTTCCTTCCCGCGGCCTGC
TGCCGGCTCTGCGGCCTCTTCCGCGTCTTCGCCTTCGCCCTCAGACGAGTCGGATCTCCCTTTGGGCCGC
CTCCCCGCGTCGACTTTAAGACCAATGACTTACAAGGCAGCTGTAGATCTTAGCCACTTTTTAAAAGAAA
AGGGGGGACTGGAAGGGCTAATTCACTCCCAACGAAGACAAGATCTGCTTTTTGCTTGTACTGGGTCTCT
CTGGTTAGACCAGATCTGAGCCTGGGAGCTCTCTGGCTAACTAGGGAACCCACTGCTTAAGCCTCAATAA
AGCTTGCCTTGAGTGCTTCAAGTAGTGTGTGCCCGTCTGTTGTGTGACTCTGGTAACTAGAGATCCCTCA
GACCCTTTTAGTCAGTGTGGAAAATCTCTAGCAGTACGTATAGTAGTTCATGTCATCTTATTATTCAGTA
TTTATAACTTGCAAAGAAATGAATATCAGAGAGTGAGAGGAACTTGTTTATTGCAGCTTATAATGGTTAC
AAATAAAGCAATAGCATCACAAATTTCACAAATAAAGCATTTTTTTCACTGCATTCTAGTTGTGGTTTGT
CCAAACTCATCAATGTATCTTATCATGTCTGGCTCTAGCTATCCCGCCCCTAACTCCGCCCATCCCGCCC
CTAACTCCGCCCAGTTCCGCCCATTCTCCGCCCCATGGCTGACTAATTTTTTTTATTTATGCAGAGGCCG
AGGCCGCCTCGGCCTCTGAGCTATTCCAGAAGTAGTGAGGAGGCTTTTTTGGAGGCCTAGGGACGTACCC
AATTCGCCCTATAGTGAGTCGTATTACGCGCGCTCACTGGCCGTCGTTTTACAACGTCGTGACTGGGAAA
ACCCTGGCGTTACCCAACTTAATCGCCTTGCAGCACATCCCCCTTTCGCCAGCTGGCGTAATAGCGAAGA
GGCCCGCACCGATCGCCCTTCCCAACAGTTGCGCAGCCTGAATGGCGAATGGG
[124 nt withheld, positions 14894-15017]
C
[91 nt withheld, positions 15019-15109]
A
[49 nt withheld, positions 15111-15159]
CCTTTGACGTTGGAGTCCACGTTCTTT
[37 nt withheld, positions 15187-15223]
ACCCTATCTCGGTCTATTCTTTTGATTTATAAGGGATTTTGCCGATTTCGGCCTATTGGTTAAAAAATGA
GCTGATTTAACAAAAATTTAACGCGAATTTTAACAAAATATTAACGCTTACAATTTAGGTGGCACTTTTC
GGGGAAATGTGCGCGGAACCCCTATTTGTTTATTTTTCTAAATACATTCAAATATGTATCCGCTCATGAG
ACAATAACCCTGATAAATGCTTCAATAATATTGAAAAAGGAAGAGTATGAGTATTCAACATTTCCGTGTC
GCCCTTATTCCCTTTTTTGCGGCATTTTGCCTTCCTGTTTTTGCTCACCCAGAAACGCTGGTGAAAGTAA
AAGATGCTGAAGATCAGTTGGGTGCACGAGTGGGTTACATCGAACTGGATCTCAACAGCGGTAAGATCCT
TGAGAGTTTTCGCCCCGAAGAACGTTTTCCAATGATGAGCACTTTTAAAGTTCTGCTATGTGGCGCGGTA
TTATCCCGTATTGACGCCGGGCAAGAGCAACTCGGTCGCCGCATACACTATTCTCAGAATGACTTGGTTG
AGTACTCACCAGTCACAGAAAAGCATCTTACGGATGGCATGACAGTAAGAGAATTATGCAGTGCTGCCAT
AACCATGAGTGATAACACTGCGGCCAACTTACTTCTGACAACGATCGGAGGACCGAAGGAGCTAACCGCT
TTTTTGCACAACATGGGGGATCATGTAACTCGCCTTGATCGTTGGGAACCGGAGCTGAATGAAGCCATAC
CAAACGACGAGCGTGACACCACGATGCCTGTAGCAATGGCAACAACGTTGCGCAAACTATTAACTGGCGA
ACTACTTACTCTAGCTTCCCGGCAACAATTAATAGACTGGATGGAGGCGGATAAAGTTGCAGGACCACTT
CTGCGCTCGGCCCTTCCGGCTGGCTGGTTTATTGCTGATAAATCTGGAGCCGGTGAGCGTGGGTCTCGCG
GTATCATTGCAGCACTGGGGCCAGATGGTAAGCCCTCCCGTATCGTAGTTATCTACACGACGGGGAGTCA
GGCAACTATGGATGAACGAAATAGACAGATCGCTGAGATAGGTGCCTCACTGATTAAGCATTGGTAACTG
TCAGACCAAGTTTACTCATATATACTTTAGATTGATTTAAAACTTCATTTTTAATTTAAAAGGATCTAGG
TGAAGATCCTTTTTGATAATCTCATGACCAAAATCCCTTAACGTGAGTTTTCGTTCCACTGAGCGTCAGA
CCCCGTAGAAAAGATCAAAGGATCTTCTTGAGATCCTTTTTTTCTGCGCGTAATCTGCTGCTTGCAAACA
AAAAAACCACCGCTACCAGCGGTGGTTTGTTTGCCGGATCAAGAGCTACCAACTCTTTTTCCGAAGGTAA
CTGGCTTCAGCAGAGCGCAGATACCAAATACTGTTCTTCTAGTGTAGCCGTAGTTAGGCCACCACTTCAA
GAACTCTGTAGCACCGCCTACATACCTCGCTCTGCTAATCCTGTTACCAGTGGCTGCTGCCAGTGGCGAT
AAGTCGTGTCTTACCGGGTTGGACTCAAGACGATAGTTACCGGATAAGGCGCAGCGGTCGGGCTGAACGG
GGGGTTCGTGCACACAGCCCAGCTTGGAGCGAACGACCTACACCGAACTGAGATACCTACAGCGTGAGCT
ATGAGAAAGCGCCACGCTTCCCGAAGGGAGAAAGGCGGACAGGTATCCGGTAAGCGGCAGGGTCGGAACA
GGAGAGCGCACGAGGGAGCTTCCAGGGGGAAACGCCTGGTATCTTTATAGTCCTGTCGGGTTTCGCCACC
TCTGACTTGAGCGTCGATTTTTGTGATGCTCGTCAGGGGGGCGGAGCCTATGGAAAAACGCCAGCAACGC
GGCCTTTTTACGGTTCCTGGCCTTTTGCTGGCCTTTTGCTCACATGTTCTTTCCTGCGTTATCCCCTGAT
TCTGTGGATAACCGTATTACCGCCTTTGAGTGAGCTGATACCGCTCGCCGCAGCCGAACGACCGAGCGCA
GCGAGTCAGTGAGCGAGGAAGCGGAAGAGCGCCCAATACGCAAACCGCCTCTCCCCGCGCGTTGGCCGAT
TCATTAATGCAGCTGGCACGACAGGTTTCCCGACTGGAAAGCGGGCAGTGAGCGCAACGCAATTAATGTG
AGTTAGCTCACTCATTAGGCACCCCAGGCTTTACACTTTATGCTTCCGGCTCGTATGTTGTGTGGAATTG
TGAGCGGATAACAATTTCACACAGGAAACAGCTATGACCATGATTACGCCAAGCGCGCAATTAACCCTCA
CTAAAGGGAACAAAAGCTGGAGCTGCAAGC
Features (pLannotate 1.2.2; 31 found; start..end, strand, type, name):
      5..231     +  promoter       RSV promoter: Rous sarcoma virus enhancer/promoter
    232..412     +  LTR            5' LTR (truncated): truncated 5' long terminal repeat (LTR) from HIV-1
    459..584     +  misc_feature   HIV-1 Ψ: packaging signal of human immunodeficiency virus type 1
    568..931     +  CDS            HIV-1 gag (fragment): gag protein from human immunodeficiency virus 1; gag
   1077..1310    +  misc_feature   RRE: The Rev response element (RRE) of HIV-1 allows for Rev-dependent mRNA export from the nucleus to the cytoplasm.
   1687..1713    +  CDS            Rev (fragment): human immunodeficiency virus 1 (HIV-1) Rev protein; rev; enhances nuclear export of unspliced and incompletely spliced viral mRNAs
   1720..1743    +  promoter       SV40 promoter (fragment): SV40 early promoter
   1744..1815    +  promoter       SV40 promoter (fragment): SV40 enhancer and early promoter
   1839..1974    +  rep_origin     SV40 ori: SV40 origin of replication
   2020..2616    +  CDS            PuroR (fragment): puromycin N-acetyltransferase; pac from Streptomyces; confers resistance to puromycin
   2665..2782    +  misc_feature   cPPT/CTS: central polypurine tract and central termination sequence of HIV-1
   2847..2913    +  CDS            small t antigen (fragment): SV40 (simian virus 40) small t antigen
   2920..4098    +  promoter       EF-1α promoter: strong constitutive promoter for human elongation factor EF-1α
   4115..13309   +  CDS            MGA: MGAP_HUMAN - Also known as KIAA0518, MAD5. Experimental evidence at protein level: Swiss-Prot protein existence level 1. Functions as a dual-specificity transcription factor, regulating the expression of both MAX-network and T-box family target genes. Functions as a repressor or an activator. Binds to 5'- AATTTCACACCTAGGTGTGAAATT-3' core sequence and seems to regulate MYC-MAX target genes. Suppresses transcriptional activation by MYC and inhibits MYC-dependent cell transformation. Function activated by heterodimerization with MAX. This heterodimerization serves the dual function of both genera
  13325..13378   +  promoter       U6 promoter (fragment): RNA polymerase III promoter for human U6 snRNA
  13420..14008   +  misc_feature   WPRE: woodchuck hepatitis virus posttranscriptional regulatory element
  14059..14078   +  misc_feature   cPPT/CTS (fragment): central polypurine tract and central termination sequence of HIV-1
  14080..14313   +  LTR            3' LTR (ΔU3): self-inactivating 3' long terminal repeat (LTR) from HIV-1
  14391..14512   +  polyA_signal   SV40 poly(A) signal: SV40 polyadenylation signal
  14552..14687   +  rep_origin     SV40 ori: SV40 origin of replication
  14708..14726   -  promoter       T7 promoter: promoter for bacteriophage T7 RNA polymerase
  14734..14889   +  CDS            lacZα (fragment): LacZα fragment of β-galactosidase; lacZ fragment
  14894..15322   +  rep_origin     f1 ori (sequence partly withheld): f1 bacteriophage origin of replication; arrow indicates direction of (+) strand synthesis
  15375..15479   +  promoter       AmpR promoter: bla
  15480..16340   +  CDS            AmpR: β-lactamase; bla; confers resistance to ampicillin, carbenicillin, and related antibiotics
  16511..17099   +  rep_origin     ori: high-copy-number ColE1/pMB1/pBR322/pUC origin of replication
  17282..17374   +  CDS            lacI (fragment): lac repressor; lacI; The lac repressor binds to the lac operator to inhibit transcription in E. coli. This inhibition can be relieved by adding lactose or isopropyl-β-D-thiogalactopyranoside (IPTG).
  17387..17408   +  protein_bind   CAP binding site: CAP binding activates transcription in the presence of cAMP. E. coli catabolite activator protein
  17423..17453   +  promoter       lac promoter: promoter for the E. coli lac operon
  17457..17479   +  protein_bind   lac operator (fragment): The lac repressor binds to the lac operator to inhibit transcription in E. coli. This inhibition can be relieved by adding lactose or isopropyl-β-D-thiogalactopyranoside (IPTG). lac repressor encoded by lacI
  17522..17540   +  promoter       T3 promoter: promoter for bacteriophage T3 RNA polymerase
