[The description below was written by a language model from this plasmid's Addgene catalogue record and pLannotate feature annotations shown in this document.]
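Description:
TFORF1770 is a third-generation-style, self-inactivating lentiviral expression plasmid built on the pLX_TRC317 backbone and carrying the human transcription factor MGA (also known as MAD5 or MXD5). It belongs to a large barcoded transcription factor ORF collection. In bacteria it is maintained through a high-copy ColE1/pUC-type origin and selected with ampicillin via the β-lactamase gene. An f1 origin and remnants of a lac/lacZα cloning region flanked by T7 and T3 promoters are also present in the backbone. The depositor warns that the plasmid can recombine, which fits its large size (about 17.6 kb) and repeated LTR sequences.

The viral cassette begins with an RSV promoter fused to a truncated HIV-1 5' LTR, which drives Tat-independent production of genomic RNA. This is followed by the Ψ packaging signal with a gag fragment, the Rev response element for nuclear export, and a cPPT/CTS element. The cassette ends in a ΔU3 3' LTR followed by an SV40 polyadenylation signal. Within the provirus, an SV40 early promoter drives puromycin N-acetyltransferase for selecting transduced mammalian cells. A separate EF-1α promoter drives the roughly 9.2 kb MGA ORF, with a WPRE downstream to enhance transcript stability and expression.

MGA is annotated as a dual-specificity factor that heterodimerises with MAX and regulates both MAX-network and T-box target genes. According to the catalogue entry, each construct in the series carries a unique 24-bp barcode so that the factor can be identified in pooled overexpression screens, such as directed differentiation studies. The barcode is not annotated in the feature table, so the record does not state its position. The short U6 promoter fragment annotated just after the ORF is a partial match whose role is also not stated.
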