Addgene plasmid #144309: TFORF1770
Purpose: Lentiviral vector for overexpressing transcription factor ORFs with unique 24-bp barcodes. Barcodes facilitate identification of transcription factors in pooled screens.
Depositing lab: Feng Zhang. Depositing organization: Broad Institute. Publication: A transcription factor atlas of directed differentiation. Joung J, Ma S, Tay T, Geiger-Schuller KR, Kirchgatterer PC, Verdine VK, Guo B, Arias-Garcia MA, Allen WE, Singh A, Kuksenko O, Abudayyeh OO, Gootenberg JS, Fu Z, Macrae RK, Buenrostro JD, Regev A, Zhang F. Cell. 2023 Jan 5;186(1):209-229.e26. doi: 10.1016/j.cell.2022.11.026. PubMed 36608654.
Backbone
  Vector backbone: pLX_TRC317
  Backbone manufacturer: Broad Institute Genetic Perturbation Platform
  Backbone size w/o insert (bp): 8264
  Vector type: Mammalian Expression, Lentiviral
  Selectable markers: Puromycin
Growth in bacteria
  Bacterial resistance: Ampicillin, 100 μg/mL
  Growth temperature: 37°C
  Growth strain: NEB Stable
  Copy number: High Copy
Gene/Insert
  Gene/Insert name: MGA
  Species: H. sapiens (human)
  Insert size (bp): 9299
  Entrez Gene: MGA (a.k.a. MAD5, MXD5)
  Promoter: EF1a
  Cloning method: Unknown
  Sequencing primers: 5′ GGGTGGAGACTGAAGTTAGGCCAG; 3′ CACATAGCGTAAAAGGAGCAACATAG
Terms and licenses: Academic/Nonprofit Terms; Industry Terms: Not Available to Industry
Depositor comments: NM_001164273,ENST00000219905,ENST00000570161 . The transcription factor ORF portion of this plasmid was synthesized by Genewiz. Please test multiple small colonies in case of plasmid recombination. To make this collection available in a timely manner, a portion of this collection was not fully sequenced by Addgene. If an Addgene verified full plasmid sequence is not available, please contact us prior to placing an order to request the full sequence.
How to cite: TFORF1770 was a gift from Feng Zhang (Addgene plasmid # 144309 ; http://n2t.net/addgene:144309 ; RRID:Addgene_144309)
