>Addgene plasmid #144309 | TFORF1770 | depositor partial sequence | sequence record 285042 | Insert
ACCGCCACCATGGAGGAGAAACAGCAGATTATATTGGCTAATCAAGATGGTGGAACAGTGGCAGGAGCAG
CACCTACCTTCTTTGTCATCTTAAAGCAGCCAGGAAATGGCAAAACTGATCAAGGAATTTTGGTTACTAA
TCAGGATGCCTGTGCTTTGGCTAGTAGTGTGTCATCACCAGTAAAATCTAAAGGGAAGATTTGCCTTCCA
GCTGATTGTACTGTGGGTGGAATCACTGTTACCCTCGATAACAATAGTATGTGGAATGAGTTCTATCATC
GAAGCACAGAGATGATTCTGACCAAGCAAGGAAGACGCATGTTTCCTTACTGTCGTTATTGGATAACAGG
TTTAGATTCAAATTTGAAGTATATTCTTGTCATGGATATATCTCCTGTGGATAACCATCGTTATAAGTGG
AATGGTCGTTGGTGGGAACCTAGTGGGAAGGCTGAACCTCATGTTTTGGGGAGGGTTTTCATTCATCCAG
AATCTCCTTCCACAGGTCATTATTGGATGCATCAACCAGTATCTTTCTATAAACTCAAACTTACCAACAA
TACACTGGACCAAGAAGGGCATATCATCTTGCACTCTATGCATCGTTACCTGCCGAGGCTTCATTTGGTG
CCTGCAGAAAAGGCTGTGGAGGTGATACAATTAAATGGCCCTGGTGTCCACACTTTTACCTTCCCACAGA
CTGAATTCTTTGCAGTAACAGCTTATCAGAACATTCAGATTACTCAGCTGAAAATAGATTACAATCCATT
TGCCAAAGGCTTTCGGGATGATGGGCTGAATAATAAGCCCCAGAGAGATGGAAAACAAAAGAACAGCTCT
GACCAAGAAGGGAATAATATTTCCAGTTCTTCTGGTCATCGGGTCCGTCTTACAGAAGGTCAGGGGTCAG
AGATACAACCAGGTGATTTGGATCCTTTGTCAAGGGGTCATGAAACATCAGGCAAGGGTTTGGAGAAGAC
TTCCCTTAATATAAAACGAGACTTTCTTGGTTTCATGGATACTGATTCAGCACTTAGTGAAGTTCCTCAA
TTGAAGCAAGAGATTTCTGAATGTCTTATTGCCAGCAGTTTTGAAGATGACTCCCGTGTAGCCTCACCGT
TAGACCAGAACGGAAGCTTCAATGTTGTTATTAAAGAGGAACCTCTAGATGATTATGACTACGAACTTGG
TGAGTGCCCAGAAGGGGTCACTGTGAAACAGGAAGAGACAGATGAAGAGACGGATGTATACTCAAACAGT
GATGATGATCCTATACTAGAGAAACAGCTAAAGAGGCACAATAAAGTTGACAACCCAGAAGCTGACCATC
TATCTTCTAAATGGCTTCCAAGCAGCCCATCAGGTGTTGCTAAAGCTAAAATGTTCAAATTAGACACTGG
AAAGATGCCAGTAGTCTATCTGGAGCCCTGTGCTGTCACCAGAAGCACAGTTAAGATTTCTGAACTCCCC
GATAACATGCTTTCCACATCTCGAAAGGATAAATCTTCTATGTTGGCAGAATTGGAATATTTGCCTACAT
ACATTGAAAATTCCAATGAGACTGCCTTCTGCTTAGGCAAGGAATCAGAAAATGGTCTTAGAAAACATTC
ACCAGATCTCAGAGTGGTACAAAAATATCCCTTACTGAAAGAGCCTCAGTGGAAATATCCTGATATATCT
GACAGCATTAGCACAGAAAGAATACTCGACGATTCAAAGGATTCAGTTGGAGACTCACTTTCAGGAAAAG
AGGACTTGGGCAGAAAGAGAACAACTATGCTTAAGATTGCAACAGCCGCAAAGGTAGTGAATGCTAATCA
GAATGCCTCTCCAAATGTCCCTGGAAAAAGAGGAAGGCCACGAAAATTGAAACTCTGTAAGGCAGGACGA
CCACCTAAGAACACAGGAAAGTCTTTAATTTCTACAAAGAATACACCTGTAAGCCCTGGGAGTACCTTTC
CAGATGTGAAGCCTGATCTGGAAGATGTGGATGGTGTTCTCTTTGTTTCCTTTGAATCAAAGGAAGCTCT
AGACATTCATGCAGTTGATGGGACAACAGAAGAATCTTCTAGTCTCCAGGCATCAACCACAAATGACTCA
GGTTACAGAGCAAGAATTTCCCAGTTGGAAAAGGAATTGATAGAAGATTTGAAGACTTTGCGGCACAAGC
AGGTGATACATCCTGGTCTTCAAGAAGTGGGCTTAAAATTGAATTCAGTGGATCCAACAATGAGCATTGA
TCTTAAATACTTGGGAGTACAGTTACCTTTGGCTCCAGCTACTAGCTTTCCTTTTTGGAACCTTACAGGA
ACCAACCCTGCCTCTCCTGATGCGGGATTTCCCTTTGTTTCTAGGACAGGGAAAACCAATGATTTCACTA
AGATCAAGGGATGGAGGGGAAAATTTCATAGTGCTTCTGCATCTAGGAATGAAGGTGGAAATTCAGAAAG
TTCACTGAAAAATCGTTCTGCTTTCTGTAGTGATAAGCTAGATGAATACTTGGAAAATGAAGGCAAGCTG
ATGGAAACAAGCATGGGTTTTTCTTCTAATGCTCCCACATCTCCTGTGGTGTACCAGCTTCCCACTAAGA
GTACCAGTTATGTACGAACACTTGATAGTGTACTAAAGAAGCAATCTACTATTTCCCCTTCTACCTCTTA
TTCTTTGAAACCTCATTCTGTACCCCCTGTCTCTCGAAAGGCAAAGTCTCAAAACAGACAGGCAACTTTC
AGTGGCCGAACTAAATCATCTTATAAATCCATTTTACCATACCCTGTTTCACCAAAGCAGAAATACTCTC
ATGTGATTCTAGGAGATAAGGTTACCAAGAATTCTTCAGGCATCATCTCAGAAAATCAGGCGAATAACTT
TGTTGTGCCAACTTTGGATGAAAATATATTTCCAAAGCAGATTAGTTTGCGGCAGGCACAGCAGCAGCAG
CAACAGCAACAGGGAAGTCGCCCTCCAGGCTTGTCTAAATCTCAGGTGAAGCTAATGGACCTGGAAGACT
GTGCACTTTGGGAAGGAAAACCAAGGACATACATCACAGAAGAGCGAGCAGATGTATCCTTAACAACTCT
ACTTACAGCTCAAGCATCCCTCAAAACTAAACCTATCCACACAATCATAAGGAAACGAGCCCCTCCCTGC
AACAATGACTTCTGTCGACTGGGTTGTGTATGTTCCAGTCTAGCTTTGGAGAAGCGCCAACCTGCTCACT
GCCGCCGACCAGACTGCATGTTTGGTTGTACTTGTTTGAAAAGAAAAGTTGTACTTGTTAAAGGAGGATC
CAAAACTAAGCATTTTCAGAGGAAGGCTGCTCATCGAGATCCAGTATTTTATGATACTCTGGGAGAGGAG
GCAAGGGAGGAGGAAGAAGGAATCAGGGAGGAGGAGGAACAATTGAAAGAGAAAAAGAAGAGAAAGAAGC
TAGAATACACTATATGTGAGACAGAGCCTGAACAGCCTGTTCGACATTACCCATTATGGGTAAAAGTAGA
AGGTGAAGTAGATCCAGAACCAGTTTATATCCCCACGCCTTCTGTCATTGAGCCTATGAAACCATTGTTA
TTGCCTCAGCCAGAAGTTTTATCTCCTACTGTGAAGGGCAAACTGCTCACTGGAATTAAATCTCCACGGT
CATATACTCCCAAACCCAATCCTGTGATTCGGGAAGAGGACAAAGATCCAGTCTACTTGTACTTTGAAAG
TATGATGACTTGTGCTCGAGTTCGAGTATATGAGCGAAAAAAAGAGGACCAGAGACAACCATCTTCCTCC
TCCTCCCCATCTCCATCATTTCAGCAGCAAACTTCATGTCATTCTAGCCCTGAGAACCATAATAATGCAA
AGGAACCTGATTCTGAACAGCAGCCCTTAAAACAACTCACCTGTGACTTGGAGGATGATTCTGATAAATT
ACAAGAAAAGAGCTGGAAGTCTTCCTGCAATGAAGGAGAATCCTCTTCTACTTCTTATATGCATCAGAGG
TCACCTGGTGGTCCCACCAAACTGATTGAGATCATCTCAGACTGCAACTGGGAGGAAGATCGGAACAAGA
TTTTGAGCATCTTATCCCAGCACATCAATAGCAACATGCCACAATCACTTAAGGTGGGCAGCTTCATCAT
TGAGTTGGCTTCTCAGCGAAAGAGCCGGGGTGAGAAGAACCCTCCTGTTTATTCTTCTCGTGTGAAAATC
TCTATGCCATCATGTCAAGACCAAGATGATATGGCTGAGAAATCTGGATCAGAGACTCCTGATGGTCCAT
TGTCCCCTGGGAAAATGGAGGATATCTCTCCTGTGCAGACAGATGCCCTGGATTCAGTGAGGGAGAGATT
ACATGGAGGCAAAGGTCTGCCTTTTTATGCAGGGCTTTCTCCTGCAGGGAAGCTTGTGGCCTATAAACGT
AAACCCAGTTCAAGTACATCTGGGCTTATCCAGGTAGCATCCAATGCCAAGGTGGCTGCATCCAGGAAAC
CACGTACCCTGTTGCCTTCAACATCCAATTCCAAAATGGCATCCTCCTCTGGCACTGCAACAAATCGCCC
TGGGAAGAATCTGAAGGCGTTTGTCCCAGCAAAACGGCCAATTGCGGCTCGACCCTCTCCTGGTGGTGTG
TTCACACAGTTTGTGATGAGTAAAGTTGGAGCCTTGCAGCAGAAGATACCTGGAGTTAGCACACCCCAAA
CCCTGGCAGGGACACAGAAGTTCAGTATCAGACCTTCTCCAGTAATGGTCGTCACACCTGTGGTTTCTTC
TGAGCCAGTTCAGGTGTGCAGCCCTGTGACTGCTGCTGTCACTACTACCACCCCTCAAGTGTTTTTAGAA
AATACTACTGCTGTGACACCTATGACTGCTATTTCTGACGTGGAAACTAAAGAAACTACTTATTCTTCTG
GTGCCACCACTACAGGGGTTGTTGAGGTCTCTGAAACTAATACCAGCACCTCTGTAACATCTACCCAGTC
TACAGCCACTGTGAACCTTACCAAAACCACTGGGATAACTACCCCTGTGGCTTCAGTTGCTTTTCCTAAG
TCTTTGGTAGCATCTCCTTCAACCATAACTCTTCCTGTTGCTTCCACTGCTTCCACCTCCTTAGTCGTGG
TGACTGCAGCTGCATCTTCCTCCATGGTGACCACACCAACTTCATCTCTGGGCTCTGTTCCTATTATACT
CTCAGGAATTAATGGGAGTCCACCAGTGAGCCAGAGACCAGAAAATGCTGCTCAAATTCCAGTGGCTACT
CCACAGGTCTCTCCTAACACAGTGAAACGTGCTGGACCTCGATTGTTGTTGATTCCAGTGCAGCAGGGTT
CTCCTACTCTTAGACCTGTCTCAAACACACAACTTCAGGGACATCGGATGGTCTTGCAGCCTGTTAGGAG
TCCAAGTGGAATGAACTTATTCAGGCACCCTAATGGGCAGATTGTCCAGCTTCTACCTTTGCATCAGCTT
CGAGGCTCTAATACCCAGCCCAACTTACAGCCTGTCATGTTTCGGAACCCAGGGTCTGTGATGGGAATCC
GGTTACCTGCTCCTTCCAAACCCTCTGAGACTCCGCCATCTTCCACTTCGTCCTCTGCTTTCTCTGTCAT
GAATCCTGTAATTCAAGCTGTTGGGTCTTCTTCAGCAGTGAATGTTATCACTCAGGCACCATCATTGCTT
TCCTCTGGAGCTAGTTTTGTGTCTCAGGCTGGTACATTGACCCTGAGGATTTCTCCTCCTGAACCACAAA
GCTTTGCAAGTAAAACAGGCTCTGAAACCAAAATAACTTATAGCTCAGGAGGACAGCCTGTTGGTACAGC
CAGTCTTATTCCTCTCCAGTCTGGTAGTTTTGCCTTGTTACAGCTCCCAGGACAAAAGCCTGTTCCTAGC
TCCATTCTTCAGCATGTTGCTTCCCTTCAGATGAAGAGAGAATCTCAGAATCCAGACCAGAAAGATGAAA
CAAACTCAATAAAAAGAGAGCAAGAAACGAAGAAGGTTCTACAGTCAGAAGGAGAGGCTGTAGACCCTGA
GGCTAATGTAATAAAACAAAACTCAGGAGCTGCTACCTCAGAAGAAACTCTGAATGATTCCTTGGAAGAT
AGGGGTGATCATTTGGATGAAGAATGCCTTCCAGAAGAAGGTTGTGCAACTGTCAAACCATCTGAGCATT
CCTGTATCACTGGGTCACATACAGATCAAGATTATAAAGATGTTAATGAAGAATATGGGGCTAGGAATCG
TAAGAGTTCCAAAGAAAAAGTGGCTGTTCTGGAAGTTAGGACCATTTCTGAAAAAGCCAGTAATAAGACA
GTCCAAAATTTAAGTAAAGTACAGCATCAAAAACTTGGTGATGTGAAGGTGGAACAGCAGAAAGGATTTG
ACAATCCAGAAGAAAACTCAAGTGAATTTCCAGTCACCTTTAAGGAAGAAAGTAAATTTGAATTGTCAGG
AAGCAAAGTTATGGAGCAGCAATCTAATCTACAGCCAGAGGCCAAAGAGAAGGAATGTGGAGACTCTCTG
GAGAAAGACAGGGAAAGATGGAGAAAACATCTGAAGGGCCCCTTAACCAGGAAATGTGTTGGAGCTTCAC
AGGAATGTAAGAAAGAGGCAGACGAGCAGTTAATTAAAGAAACAAAGACATGTCAGGAAAATTCAGATGT
GTTTCAGCAAGAACAAGGCATCTCTGACTTACTTGGAAAAAGTGGAATTACTGAAGATGCCAGAGTTTTG
AAAACTGAATGTGATTCTTGGAGTAGGATTTCTAATCCTTCAGCCTTCTCCATTGTTCCTAGGAGAGCTG
CAAAAAGCAGCAGAGGGAATGGACATTTTCAGGGTCACTTACTGCTACCTGGAGAACAGATACAACCAAA
GCAAGAGAAGAAGGGTGGGAGAAGCAGTGCTGACTTCACTGTTTTGGATTTGGAAGAAGATGATGAAGAT
GATAATGAGAAAACTGATGATTCTATTGATGAAATTGTGGATGTTGTTTCTGACTACCAGAGTGAGGAGG
TTGATGATGTAGAAAAGAATAACTGTGTAGAATACATTGAGGATGATGAGGAGCACGTGGACATTGAGAC
TGTAGAAGAGCTCTCAGAGGAAATTAATGTTGCTCACCTGAAGACCACAGCGGCCCACACACAGTCATTC
AAACAGCCGTCCTGTACTCACATCTCTGCAGATGAAAAAGCAGCTGAAAGGAGTCGAAAGGCTCCACCAA
TTCCTCTAAAACTGAAGCCTGATTACTGGAGTGACAAACTACAGAAAGAAGCAGAAGCGTTTGCTTATTA
TCGCCGGACACACACTGCCAATGAGCGGCGGCGGCGTGGTGAAATGAGGGATCTCTTTGAGAAATTAAAG
ATCACATTGGGATTACTTCATTCTTCCAAGGTTTCCAAAAGTCTCATTCTTACTCGAGCCTTCAGTGAAA
TTCAGGGACTAACAGATCAGGCAGACAAATTGATAGGACAGAAAAATCTCCTGACTCGAAAACGGAATAT
TCTGATACGGAAAGTATCGTCTCTTTCAGGTAAGACAGAAGAAGTGGTCCTGAAGAAGCTAGAGTATATT
TATGCAAAACAGCAAGCACTAGAGGCACAAAAAAGAAAAAAGAAGATGGGATCAGATGAGTTTGACATAT
CTCCCAGAATTAGCAAACAGCAGGAAGGATCTTCTGCATCATCTGTAGATCTTGGACAGATGTTTATAAA
TAACAGGAGGGGGAAACCTTTGATTCTTTCCAGAAAAAAAGACCAGGCCACAGAAAATACCTCACCCTTG
AACACTCCACACACCTCTGCCAACCTTGTGATGACTCCGCAAGGGCAATTGCTCACCCTAAAAGGTCCCC
TATTCTCAGGACCAGTGGTAGCTGTTTCTCCTGATCTCTTAGAATCTGATCTTAAGCCTCAAGTTGCCGG
TAGTGCTGTGGCTCTACCAGAAAATGACGACTTATTTATGATGCCACGAATTGTTAATGTGACATCATTG
GCCACAGAGGGAGGTTTGGTAGATATGGGTGGCAGCAAATATCCTCATGAAGTTCCTGATAGCAAGCCAT
CTGACCATCTGAAAGACACCGTCAGGAATGAAGATAATTCCTTAGAGGATAAGGGTAGAATCTCTTCCAG
AGGAAACAGAGATGGCAGAGTGACGTTGGGTCCAACGCAGGTTTTTCTGGCAAACAAAGATTCTGGTTAT
CCACAAATAGTTGACGTTTCCAATATGCAGAAAGCACAAGAGTTCTTACCTAAAAAGATTTCTGGTGATA
TGAGAGGGATTCAGTATAAATGGAAAGAGAGTGAATCAAGAGGGGAGAGAGTGAAGTCAAAGGATTCTTC
ATTTCATAAATTAAAGATGAAAGATCTCAAGGACTCAAGCATAGAGATGGAACTGAGGAAAGTAACATCA
GCTATAGAGGAAGCAGCTCTTGATTCCAGTGAACTGCTGACTAACATGGAAGATGAGGATGATACTGATG
AGACACTGACTTCACTGCTCAATGAAATTGCCTTTCTTAATCAACAACTAAATGATGACTCTGTTGGCCT
GGCTGAACTACCCAGCTCTATGGATACAGAGTTCCCAGGGGATGCTCGGCGGGCTTTTATTAGTAAGGTT
CCTCCTGGAAGCAGAGCAACTTTCCAGGTTGAGCACTTGGGAACTGGTTTGAAAGAGTTGCCTGATGTTC
AAGGGGAGAGTGACTCTATCAGTCCCCTCCTCTTGCACTTGGAAGACGATGACTTTTCTGAGAATGAAAA
ACAACTTGCAGAACCAGCCTCTGAGCCAGATGTCCTTAAGATTGTTATTGACTCTGAAATAAAGGATTCC
CTCCTTTCCAACAAGAAAGCTATTGATGGAGGGAAGAATACTTCTGGCCTCCCTGCAGAGCCCGAAAGTG
TGTCCTCACCCCCCACCCTACACATGAAGACTGGCTTGGAGAACAGCAACAGCACAGACACTTTGTGGAG
GCCTATGCCAAAGTTGGCCCCTCTAGGTTTAAAAGTAGCTAATCCTTCCAGTGATGCAGATGGTCAGAGT
CTCAAGGTGATGCCTTGTTTGGCACCTATAGCTGCCAAAGTTGGGTCAGTTGGACACAAAATGAACTTAA
CAGGGAATGACCAGGAAGGCCGGGAAAGCAAGGTGATGCCTACATTGGCACCTGTTGTGGCTAAATTGGG
CAACTCGGGGGCCTCACCAAGTTCTGCAGGGAAATAGTAATGAACTAGTCCGTAACTTGAAAGTATTTCG
ATTTCTTGGCTTTATATATCTTGTGGAAAGGACGATGTTGCGTATGGAGTTAAGAGTAC
