>Addgene plasmid #144309 | TFORF1770 | depositor partial sequence | sequence record 285043 | Barcode
TGTTGCGTATGGAGTTAAGAGTAC
